>Addgene plasmid #231636 | pET45 His-proSAAS (21 kDa) | addgene full sequence | sequence record 460633 | Addgene NGS Result
TCCACGCCCAGTCGCGTACCGTCTTCATGGGAGAAAATAATACTGTTGATGGGTGTCTGGTCAGAGACAT
CAAGAAATAACGCCGGAACATTAGTGCAGGCAGCTTCCACAGCAATGGCATCCTGGTCATCCAGCGGATA
GTTAATGATCAGCCCACTGACGCGTTGCGCGAGAAGATTGTGCACCGCCGCTTTACAGGCTTCGACGCCG
CTTCGTTCTACCATCGACACCACCACGCTGGCACCCAGTTGATCGGCGCGAGATTTAATCGCCGCGACAA
TTTGCGACGGCGCGTGCAGGGCCAGACTGGAGGTGGCAACGCCAATCAGCAACGACTGTTTGCCCGCCAG
TTGTTGTGCCACGCGGTTGGGAATGTAATTCAGCTCCGCCATCGCCGCTTCCACTTTTTCCCGCGTTTTC
GCAGAAACGTGGCTGGCCTGGTTCACCACGCGGGAAACGGTCTGATAAGAGACACCGGCATACTCTGCGA
CATCGTATAACGTTACTGGTTTCACATTCACCACCCTGAATTGACTCTCTTCCGGGCGCTATCATGCCAT
ACCGCGAAAGGTTTTGCGCCATTCGATGGTGTCCGGGATCTCGACGCTCTCCCTTATGCGACTCCTGCAT
TAGGAAGCAGCCCAGTAGTAGGTTGAGGCCGTTGAGCACCGCCGCCGCAAGGAATGGTGCATGCAAGGAG
ATGGCGCCCAACAGTCCCCCGGCCACGGGGCCTGCCACCATACCCACGCCGAAACAAGCGCTCATGAGCC
CGAAGTGGCGAGCCCGATCTTCCCCATCGGTGATGTCGGCGATATAGGCGCCAGCAACCGCACCTGTGGC
GCCGGTGATGCCGGCCACGATGCGTCCGGCGTAGAGGATCGAGATCGATCTCGATCCCGCGAAATTAATA
CGACTCACTATAGGGGAATTGTGAGCGGATAACAATTCCCCTCTAGAAATAATTTTGTTTAACTTTAAGA
AGGAGATATACCATGGGGATGCACCACCACCACCACCACGGCAGCGCGAGGCCCGTGAAGGAGCCCCGCA
GTCTGAGCGCAGCATCCGCGCCCTTGGTTGAGACGAGCACTCCCCTCCGCTTGCGTCGGGCCGTGCCCCG
AGGAGAGGCGGCGGGTGCGGTGCAGGAGCTGGCGCGGGCGCTGGCGCACCTGCTGGAGGCCGAGAGACAG
GAACGCGCGCGTGCTGAGGCGCAGGAGGCTGAGGATCAGCAGGCGCGTGTCCTGGCGCAGCTGCTGCGCG
CCTGGGGCTCTCCGCGTGCCTCGGACCCGCCCTTGGCCCCCGACGATGACCCGGACGCTCCAGCTGCACA
GCTCGCCCGTGCTCTGCTCCGAGCTCGCCTAGACCCGGCCGCCCTGGCAGCCCAACTTGTCCCCGCCCCT
GCCGCTGCGCCGCGACCCCGGCCCCCAGTGTATGATGATGGCCCCACTGGCCCAGACGTCGAGGATGCCG
GCGACGAGACTCCTGACGTGGACCCTGAGCTGCTGAGGTACTTGCTAGGGCGGATCCTCACCGGAAGTTC
GGAGCCAGAGGCTGCTCCTGCCCCGTAAAAGCTTGCGGCCGCACTCGAGTCTGGTAAAGAAACCGCTGCT
GCGAAATTTGAACGCCAGCACATGGACTCGTCTACTAGCGCAGCTTAATTAACCTAGGCTGCTGCCACCG
CTGAGCAATAACTAGCATAACCCCTTGGGGCCTCTAAACGGGTCTTGAGGGGTTTTTTGCTGAAAGGAGG
AACTATATCCGGATTGGCGAATGGG
[124 nt withheld, positions 1776-1899]
C
[91 nt withheld, positions 1901-1991]
A
[49 nt withheld, positions 1993-2041]
CCTTTGACGTTGGAGTCCACGTTCTTT
[37 nt withheld, positions 2069-2105]
ACCCTATCTCGGTCTATTCTTTTGATTTATAAGGGATTTTGCCGATTTCGGCCTATTGGTTAAAAAATGA
GCTGATTTAACAAAAATTTAACGCGAATTTTAACAAAATATTAACGTTTACAATTTCTGGCGGCACGATG
GCATGAGATTATCAAAAAGGATCTTCACCTAGATCCTTTTAAATTAAAAATGAAGTTTTAAATCAATCTA
AAGTATATATGAGTAAACTTGGTCTGACAGTTACCAATGCTTAATCAGTGAGGCACCTATCTCAGCGATC
TGTCTATTTCGTTCATCCATAGTTGCCTGACTCCCCGTCGTGTAGATAACTACGATACGGGAGGGCTTAC
CATCTGGCCCCAGTGCTGCAATGATACCGCGAGACCCACGCTCACCGGCTCCAGATTTATCAGCAATAAA
CCAGCCAGCCGGAAGGGCCGAGCGCAGAAGTGGTCCTGCAACTTTATCCGCCTCCATCCAGTCTATTAAT
TGTTGCCGGGAAGCTAGAGTAAGTAGTTCGCCAGTTAATAGTTTGCGCAACGTTGTTGCCATTGCTACAG
GCATCGTGGTGTCACGCTCGTCGTTTGGTATGGCTTCATTCAGCTCCGGTTCCCAACGATCAAGGCGAGT
TACATGATCCCCCATGTTGTGCAAAAAAGCGGTTAGCTCCTTCGGTCCTCCGATCGTTGTCAGAAGTAAG
TTGGCCGCAGTGTTATCACTCATGGTTATGGCAGCACTGCATAATTCTCTTACTGTCATGCCATCCGTAA
GATGCTTTTCTGTGACTGGTGAGTACTCAACCAAGTCATTCTGAGAATAGTGTATGCGGCGACCGAGTTG
CTCTTGCCCGGCGTCAATACGGGATAATACCGCGCCACATAGCAGAACTTTAAAAGTGCTCATCATTGGA
AAACGTTCTTCGGGGCGAAAACTCTCAAGGATCTTACCGCTGTTGAGATCCAGTTCGATGTAACCCACTC
GTGCACCCAACTGATCTTCAGCATCTTTTACTTTCACCAGCGTTTCTGGGTGAGCAAAAACAGGAAGGCA
AAATGCCGCAAAAAAGGGAATAAGGGCGACACGGAAATGTTGAATACTCATACTCTTCCTTTTTCAATCA
TGATTGAAGCATTTATCAGGGTTATTGTCTCATGAGCGGATACATATTTGAATGTATTTAGAAAAATAAA
CAAATAGGTCATGACCAAAATCCCTTAACGTGAGTTTTCGTTCCACTGAGCGTCAGACCCCGTAGAAAAG
ATCAAAGGATCTTCTTGAGATCCTTTTTTTCTGCGCGTAATCTGCTGCTTGCAAACAAAAAAACCACCGC
TACCAGCGGTGGTTTGTTTGCCGGATCAAGAGCTACCAACTCTTTTTCCGAAGGTAACTGGCTTCAGCAG
AGCGCAGATACCAAATACTGTCCTTCTAGTGTAGCCGTAGTTAGGCCACCACTTCAAGAACTCTGTAGCA
CCGCCTACATACCTCGCTCTGCTAATCCTGTTACCAGTGGCTGCTGCCAGTGGCGATAAGTCGTGTCTTA
CCGGGTTGGACTCAAGACGATAGTTACCGGATAAGGCGCAGCGGTCGGGCTGAACGGGGGGTTCGTGCAC
ACAGCCCAGCTTGGAGCGAACGACCTACACCGAACTGAGATACCTACAGCGTGAGCTATGAGAAAGCGCC
ACGCTTCCCGAAGGGAGAAAGGCGGACAGGTATCCGGTAAGCGGCAGGGTCGGAACAGGAGAGCGCACGA
GGGAGCTTCCAGGGGGAAACGCCTGGTATCTTTATAGTCCTGTCGGGTTTCGCCACCTCTGACTTGAGCG
TCGATTTTTGTGATGCTCGTCAGGGGGGCGGAGCCTATGGAAAAACGCCAGCAACGCGGCCTTTTTACGG
TTCCTGGCCTTTTGCTGGCCTTTTGCTCACATGTTCTTTCCTGCGTTATCCCCTGATTCTGTGGATAACC
GTATTACCGCCTTTGAGTGAGCTGATACCGCTCGCCGCAGCCGAACGACCGAGCGCAGCGAGTCAGTGAG
CGAGGAAGCGGAAGAGCGCCTGATGCGGTATTTTCTCCTTACGCATCTGTGCGGTATTTCACACCGCAAT
GGTGCACTCTCAGTACAATCTGCTCTGATGCCGCATAGTTAAGCCAGTATACACTCCGCTATCGCTACGT
GACTGGGTCATGGCTGCGCCCCGACACCCGCCAACACCCGCTGACGCGCCCTGACGGGCTTGTCTGCTCC
CGGCATCCGCTTACAGACAAGCTGTGACCGTCTCCGGGAGCTGCATGTGTCAGAGGTTTTCACCGTCATC
ACCGAAACGCGCGAGGCAGCTGCGGTAAAGCTCATCAGCGTGGTCGTGAAGCGATTCACAGATGTCTGCC
TGTTCATCCGCGTCCAGCTCGTTGAGTTTCTCCAGAAGCGTTAATGTCTGGCTTCTGATAAAGCGGGCCA
TGTTAAGGGCGGTTTTTTCCTGTTTGGTCACTGATGCCTCCGTGTAAGGGGGATTTCTGTTCATGGGGGT
AATGATACCGATGAAACGAGAGAGGATGCTCACGATACGGGTTACTGATGATGAACATGCCCGGTTACTG
GAACGTTGTGAGGGTAAACAACTGGCGGTATGGATGCGGCGGGACCAGAGAAAAATCACTCAGGGTCAAT
GCCAGCGCTTCGTTAATACAGATGTAGGTGTTCCACAGGGTAGCCAGCAGCATCCTGCGATGCAGATCCG
GAACATAATGGTGCAGGGCGCTGACTTCCGCGTTTCCAGACTTTACGAAACACGGAAACCGAAGACCATT
CATGTTGTTGCTCAGGTCGCAGACGTTTTGCAGCAGCAGTCGCTTCACGTTCGCTCGCGTATCGGTGATT
CATTCTGCTAACCAGTAAGGCAACCCCGCCAGCCTAGCCGGGTCCTCAACGACAGGAGCACGATCATGCT
AGTCATGCCCCGCGCCCACCGGAAGGAGCTGACTGGGTTGAAGGCTCTCAAGGGCATCGGTCGAGATCCC
GGTGCCTAATGAGTGAGCTAACTTACATTAATTGCGTTGCGCTCACTGCCCGCTTTCCAGTCGGGAAACC
TGTCGTGCCAGCTGCATTAATGAATCGGCCAACGCGCGGGGAGAGGCGGTTTGCGTATTGGGCGCCAGGG
TGGTTTTTCTTTTCACCAGTGAGACGGGCAACAGCTGATTGCCCTTCACCGCCTGGCCCTGAGAGAGTTG
CAGCAAGCGGTCCACGCTGGTTTGCCCCAGCAGGCGAAAATCCTGTTTGATGGTGGTTAACGGCGGGATA
TAACATGAGCTGTCTTCGGTATCGTCGTATCCCACTACCGAGATGTCCGCACCAACGCGCAGCCCGGACT
CGGTAATGGCGCGCATTGCGCCCAGCGCCATCTGATCGTTGGCAACCAGCATCGCAGTGGGAACGATGCC
CTCATTCAGCATTTGCATGGTTTGTTGAAAACCGGACATGGCACTCCAGTCGCCTTCCCGTTCCGCTATC
GGCTGAATTTGATTGCGAGTGAGATATTTATGCCAGCCAGCCAGACGCAGACGCGCCGAGACAGAACTTA
ATGGGCCCGCTAACAGCGCGATTTGCTGGTGACCCAATGCGACCAGATGC
Features (pLannotate 1.2.2; 20 found; start..end, strand, type, name):
    516..593     -  promoter       lacI promoter: lacI
    601..880     -  CDS            TcR (fragment): tetracycline efflux protein; tet; confers resistance to tetracycline
    906..924     +  promoter       T7 promoter: promoter for bacteriophage T7 RNA polymerase
    925..949     +  protein_bind   lac operator: The lac repressor binds to the lac operator to inhibit transcription in E. coli. This inhibition can be relieved by adding lactose or isopropyl-β-D-thiogalactopyranoside (IPTG). lac repressor encoded by lacI
    964..986     +  RBS            RBS: efficient ribosome binding site from bacteriophage T7 gene 10 (Olins and Rangwala, 1989)
   1002..1019    +  CDS            9xHis (fragment): 9xHis affinity tag
   1023..1574    +  CDS            Pcsk1n (fragment): PCS1N_MOUSE - Experimental evidence at protein level: Swiss-Prot protein existence level 1. May function in the control of the neuroendocrine secretory pathway. Proposed be a specific endogenous inhibitor of PCSK1. ProSAAS and Big PEN-LEN, both containing the C-terminal inhibitory domain, but not the processed peptides reduce PCSK1 activity in the endoplasmic reticulum and Golgi. It reduces the activity of the 87 kDa form but not the autocatalytically derived 66 kDa form of PCSK1. Subsequent processing of proSAAS may eliminate the inhibition. Slows down convertase-mediated processing of proopi
   1596..1637    +  CDS            S-Tag (fragment): affinity and epitope tag derived from pancreatic ribonuclease A
   1667..1684    +  CDS            SET1 (fragment): solubility-enhancement tag derived from T7 phage gene 10B
   1692..1739    +  terminator     T7 terminator: transcription terminator for bacteriophage T7 RNA polymerase
   1776..2231    +  rep_origin     f1 ori (sequence partly withheld): f1 bacteriophage origin of replication; arrow indicates direction of (+) strand synthesis
   2346..3206    -  CDS            AmpR: β-lactamase; bla; confers resistance to ampicillin, carbenicillin, and related antibiotics
   3207..3299    -  promoter       AmpR promoter: bla
   3380..3968    +  rep_origin     ori: high-copy-number ColE1/pMB1/pBR322/pUC origin of replication
   4154..4293    -  misc_feature   bom: basis of mobility region from pBR322
   4395..4586    -  CDS            rop: Rop protein, which maintains plasmids at low copy number; rop
   4603..4983    +  CDS            YPB1_ECOLX: Protein predicted: Swiss-Prot protein existence level 4. From Escherichia coli.
   5045..5109    -  CDS            TcR (fragment): tetracycline efflux protein; tet; confers resistance to tetracycline
   5124..5145    -  protein_bind   CAP binding site: CAP binding activates transcription in the presence of cAMP. E. coli catabolite activator protein
   5158..515     -  CDS            lacI (across the origin): lac repressor; lacI; The lac repressor binds to the lac operator to inhibit transcription in E. coli. This inhibition can be relieved by adding lactose or isopropyl-β-D-thiogalactopyranoside (IPTG).
