[The description below was written by a language model from this plasmid's Addgene catalogue record and pLannotate feature annotations shown in this document.]
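Description:
pET45 His-proSAAS (21 kDa) is a bacterial expression plasmid of about 5.7 kb built on the pET45(+) backbone and designed to produce a 21 kDa form of the mouse chaperone protein proSAAS (gene Pcsk1n) in E. coli. It is maintained through a ColE1/pBR322-type origin and selected with ampicillin via the β-lactamase gene. The annotated backbone also carries the pBR322 bom site and the rop gene, an f1 phage origin for single-stranded DNA production, and short non-functional remnants of the tetracycline resistance gene. The catalogue lists the plasmid as high copy, although rop normally moderates copy number in pBR322-derived vectors.

Expression is driven by a T7 promoter followed immediately by a lac operator and the T7 gene 10 ribosome binding site. Transcription therefore depends on T7 RNA polymerase supplied by the host. The plasmid-borne lacI gene encodes lac repressor, which keeps the promoter off until IPTG is added. The open reading frame begins with an N-terminal six-histidine tag for metal-affinity purification, fused to a Pcsk1n segment of roughly 550 bp that is annotated as a fragment of the full coding sequence, consistent with a truncated 21 kDa proSAAS species. A partial S-tag sequence from the vector lies downstream of the insert, but the record does not indicate whether it is translated as part of the protein. A T7 terminator closes the cassette. The restriction sites used for cloning are not recorded.

The construct is intended for recombinant production and purification of His-tagged proSAAS, with a cloning strain used for propagation and BL21 for expression. The associated work examined proSAAS as an anti-aggregant acting on amyloid in the context of Alzheimer's disease.
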