Addgene plasmid #231636: pET45 His-proSAAS (21 kDa)
Purpose: Bacterial expression of 21 kDa mouse proSAAS chaperone protein
Depositing lab: Iris Lindberg. Depositing organization: University of Maryland, Baltimore. Publication: A novel function for proSAAS as an amyloid anti-aggregant in Alzheimer's disease. Hoshino A, Helwig M, Rezaei S, Berridge C, Eriksen JL, Lindberg I. J Neurochem. 2014 Feb;128(3):419-30. doi: 10.1111/jnc.12454. Epub 2013 Oct 24. PubMed 24102330.
Backbone
  Vector backbone: pET45(+)
  Vector type: Bacterial Expression
Growth in bacteria
  Bacterial resistance: Ampicillin, 100 μg/mL
  Growth temperature: 30°C
  Growth strain: DH5alpha
  Growth instructions: Use strain BL21 for protein expression.
  Copy number: High Copy
Gene/Insert
  Gene/Insert name: Pcsk1N
  Species: M. musculus (mouse)
  Entrez Gene: Pcsk1n (a.k.a. KEP, PEN, PEN19, PEN20, Pan3, SAAS, SAASCT, bLEN, lLEN, proSAAS)
  Tag / fusion protein: 6x His (N terminal on insert)
  Cloning method: Restriction Enzyme; 5′ cloning site Unknown (unknown if destroyed); 3′ cloning site Unknown (unknown if destroyed)
Terms and licenses: Academic/Nonprofit Terms; Industry Terms: Not Available to Industry
How to cite: pET45 His-proSAAS (21 kDa) was a gift from Iris Lindberg (Addgene plasmid # 231636 ; http://n2t.net/addgene:231636 ; RRID:Addgene_231636)
